Addgene plasmid #154215: SEC13 in pRK5
Purpose: Untagged SEC13 cDNA expression vector for transfections
Depositing lab: David Sabatini. Publication: Dihydroxyacetone phosphate signals glucose availability to mTORC1. Orozco JM, Krawczyk PA, Scaria SM, Cangelosi AL, Chan SH, Kunchok T, Lewis CA, Sabatini DM. Nat Metab. 2020 Sep;2(9):893-901. doi: 10.1038/s42255-020-0250-5. Epub 2020 Jul 27. PubMed 32719541.
Backbone
  Vector backbone: pRK5
  Vector type: Mammalian Expression
Growth in bacteria
  Bacterial resistance: Ampicillin, 100 μg/mL
  Growth temperature: 37°C
  Growth strain: DH5alpha
  Copy number: High Copy
Gene/Insert
  Gene/Insert name: Sec13
  Species: H. sapiens (human)
  Insert size (bp): 969
  Promoter: CMV
  Tag / fusion protein: NONE
  Cloning method: Restriction Enzyme; 5′ cloning site SalI (destroyed during cloning); 3′ cloning site NotI (not destroyed)
  Sequencing primers: 5′ ATTTAGGTGACACTATAG
Terms and licenses: Academic/Nonprofit Terms; Industry Terms: Not Available to Industry
How to cite: SEC13 in pRK5 was a gift from David Sabatini (Addgene plasmid # 154215 ; http://n2t.net/addgene:154215 ; RRID:Addgene_154215)
