[The description below was written by a language model from this plasmid's Addgene catalogue record and pLannotate feature annotations shown in this document.]
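Description:
SEC13 in pRK5 is a mammalian expression plasmid of about 5.6 kb that carries the human SEC13 cDNA in the pRK5 backbone, intended for transfection into cultured cells. It is propagated in E. coli as a high-copy plasmid through a ColE1/pUC-type origin and selected with ampicillin via the β-lactamase (AmpR) gene and its own promoter. An M13 phage origin is also annotated, a standard element that allows single-stranded DNA production. Short fragments of lacZα, lacI, rop and the pBR322 bom region, along with a lac promoter/operator and CAP site, appear to be backbone remnants rather than functional parts of the design.

The expression cassette is driven by the human cytomegalovirus immediate-early enhancer and promoter, which span the numbering origin of the circular sequence. Downstream lie a fragment of a modified CMV intron A, an SP6 phage promoter (which also serves as a sequencing primer site and could support in vitro transcription), and a short segment annotated as an immunoglobulin heavy-chain signal sequence fragment. This last feature sits upstream of, and separate from, the SEC13 coding region and is most likely part of the pRK5 leader rather than a fusion to the insert. The SEC13 open reading frame, recorded as a 969 bp insert cloned between SalI (destroyed) and NotI sites, carries no epitope tag or fusion partner and is followed by an SV40 polyadenylation signal. An SV40 enhancer/early promoter lies after the cassette, with no intact downstream mammalian marker annotated.

The plasmid is used to express untagged SEC13 by transfection. It was deposited with a study of how glucose availability is signalled to mTORC1.
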