Features (pLannotate 1.2.2; 20 found; start..end, strand, type, name):
      1..204     +  promoter       CMV promoter: human cytomegalovirus (CMV) immediate early promoter
    340..383     +  intron         CMV intron (fragment): modified intron A from human cytomegalovirus
    435..453     +  promoter       SP6 promoter: promoter for bacteriophage SP6 RNA polymerase
    457..494     +  CDS            IgH signal sequence (fragment): signal sequence from the mouse immunoglobulin heavy chain variable region
    538..1503    +  CDS            SEC13: SEC13_HUMAN - Also known as D3S1231E, SEC13A From Homo sapiens (Human).
   1553..1687    +  polyA_signal   SV40 poly(A) signal: SV40 polyadenylation signal
   1756..2113    +  promoter       SV40 promoter: SV40 enhancer and early promoter
   2132..2286    +  CDS            lacZα (fragment): LacZα fragment of β-galactosidase; lacZ fragment
   2292..2343    -  misc_feature   bom (fragment): basis of mobility region from pBR322
   2362..2742    +  rep_origin     M13 ori (sequence partly withheld): M13 bacteriophage origin of replication; arrow indicates direction of (+) strand synthesis
   2818..2867    -  misc_feature   bom (fragment): basis of mobility region from pBR322
   2969..3004    -  CDS            rop (fragment): Rop protein, which maintains plasmids at low copy number; rop
   3099..3203    +  promoter       AmpR promoter: bla
   3204..4064    +  CDS            AmpR: β-lactamase; bla; confers resistance to ampicillin, carbenicillin, and related antibiotics
   4235..4823    +  rep_origin     ori: high-copy-number ColE1/pMB1/pBR322/pUC origin of replication
   5006..5098    +  CDS            lacI (fragment): lac repressor; lacI; The lac repressor binds to the lac operator to inhibit transcription in E. coli. This inhibition can be relieved by adding lactose or isopropyl-β-D-thiogalactopyranoside (IPTG).
   5111..5132    +  protein_bind   CAP binding site: CAP binding activates transcription in the presence of cAMP. E. coli catabolite activator protein
   5147..5177    +  promoter       lac promoter: promoter for the E. coli lac operon
   5185..5201    +  protein_bind   lac operator: The lac repressor binds to the lac operator to inhibit transcription in E. coli. This inhibition can be relieved by adding lactose or isopropyl-β-D-thiogalactopyranoside (IPTG). lac repressor encoded by lacI
   5254..5633    +  enhancer       CMV enhancer: human cytomegalovirus immediate early enhancer
>Addgene plasmid #154215 | SEC13 in pRK5 | addgene full sequence | sequence record 315441 | Addgene NGS Result
GTGATGCGGTTTTGGCAGTACATCAATGGGCGTGGATAGCGGTTTGACTCACGGGGATTTCCAAGTCTCC
ACCCCATTGACGTCAATGGGAGTTTGTTTTGGCACCAAAATCAACGGGACTTTCCAAAATGTCGTAACAA
CTCCGCCCCATTGACGCAAATGGGCGGTAGGCGTGTACGGTGGGAGGTCTATATAAGCAGAGCTCGTTTA
GTGAACCGTCAGATCGCCTGGAGACGCCATCCACGCTGTTTTGACCTCCATAGAAGACACCGGGACCGAT
CCAGCCTCCGCGGCCGGGAACGGTGCATTGGAACGCGGATTCCCCGTGCCAAGAGTGACGTAAGTACCGC
CTATAGAGTCTATAGGCCCACCCCCTTGGCTTCGTTAGAACGCGGCTACAATTAATACATAACCTTATGT
ATCATACACATACGATTTAGGTGACACTATAGAATAACATCCACTTTGCCTTTCTCTCCACAGGTGTCCA
CTCCCAGGTCCAACTGCACCTCGGTTCTATCGATTGAATTCGCCACCATGGTGTCAGTAATTAACACTGT
GGATACCTCCCATGAGGACATGATTCACGACGCCCAGATGGACTACTATGGCACCCGCCTGGCAACCTGC
TCATCAGACAGGTCCGTCAAAATCTTTGATGTGCGCAATGGAGGGCAGATCCTTATCGCCGACCTCAGGG
GTCATGAGGGTCCTGTGTGGCAAGTGGCCTGGGCTCACCCCATGTACGGCAACATCCTGGCATCGTGCTC
CTATGACCGGAAAGTCATTATCTGGAGAGAGGAAAACGGCACCTGGGAGAAGAGCCACGAGCATGCGGGA
CACGACTCCTCAGTGAACTCGGTGTGCTGGGCCCCCCATGACTACGGCCTGATCCTGGCCTGTGGGAGCT
CGGATGGGGCCATCTCCCTGCTGACTTACACCGGGGAAGGCCAATGGGAAGTAAAGAAGATCAACAACGC
TCACACCATTGGCTGCAATGCCGTCAGCTGGGCCCCTGCTGTTGTACCTGGAAGCCTCATAGACCACCCA
TCGGGGCAGAAACCCAATTACATCAAGAGGTTTGCATCAGGTGGCTGTGACAACCTCATCAAGCTGTGGA
AGGAGGAGGAGGACGGCCAGTGGAAGGAGGAGCAGAAGCTAGAAGCGCACAGTGACTGGGTTCGAGATGT
GGCCTGGGCCCCCTCCATCGGCCTGCCCACCAGCACCATCGCCAGCTGCTCCCAGGATGGTCGTGTGTTC
ATTTGGACCTGTGATGATGCCTCAAGCAATACGTGGTCCCCTAAATTGTTGCACAAGTTCAACGATGTGG
TGTGGCATGTGAGCTGGTCCATCACAGCCAACATCCTGGCTGTCTCTGGTGGAGACAATAAGGTGACCCT
GTGGAAGGAGTCAGTTGATGGGCAGTGGGTGTGCATCAGTGATGTCAACAAGGGCCAGGGCTCCGTATCA
GCATCAGTGACAGAGGGCCAGCAGAACGAGCAGTGAGCGGCCGCTAAGTAAGTAAGGATCCCCAGCTTGG
CCGCCATGGCCCAACTTGTTTATTGCAGCTTATAATGGTTACAAATAAAGCAATAGCATCACAAATTTCA
CAAATAAAGCATTTTTTTCACTGCATTCTAGTTGTGGTTTGTCCAAACTCATCAATGTATCTTATCATGT
CTGGATCGGGAATTAATTCGGCGCAGCACCATGGCCTGAAATAACCTCTGAAAGAGGAACTTGGTTAGGT
ACCTTCTGAGGCGGAAAGAACCAGCTGTGGAATGTGTGTCAGTTAGGGTGTGGAAAGTCCCCAGGCTCCC
CAGCAGGCAGAAGTATGCAAAGCATGCATCTCAATTAGTCAGCAACCAGGTGTGGAAAGTCCCCAGGCTC
CCCAGCAGGCAGAAGTATGCAAAGCATGCATCTCAATTAGTCAGCAACCATAGTCCCGCCCCTAACTCCG
CCCATCCCGCCCCTAACTCCGCCCAGTTCCGCCCATTCTCCGCCCCATGGCTGACTAATTTTTTTTATTT
ATGCAGAGGCCGAGGCCGCCTCGGCCTCTGAGCTATTCCAGAAGTAGTGAGGAGGCTTTTTTGGAGGCCT
AGGCTTTTGCAAAAAGCTGTTAACAGCTTGGCACTGGCCGTCGTTTTACAACGTCGTGACTGGGAAAACC
CTGGCGTTACCCAACTTAATCGCCTTGCAGCACATCCCCCTTTCGCCAGCTGGCGTAATAGCGAAGAGGC
CCGCACCGATCGCCCTTCCCAACAGTTGCGCAGCCTGAATGGCGAATGGCGCCTGATGCGGTATTTTCTC
CTTACGCATCTGTGCGGTATTTCACACCGCATA
[142 nt withheld, positions 2344-2485]
C
[141 nt withheld, positions 2487-2627]
CCTTTGACGTTGGAGTCCACGTTCTTT
[37 nt withheld, positions 2655-2691]
ACCCTATCTCGGGCTATTCTTTTGATTTATAAGGGATTTTGCCGATTTCGGCCTATTGGTTAAAAAATGA
GCTGATTTAACAAAAATTTAACGCGAATTTTAACAAAATATTAACGTTTACAATTTTATGGTGCACTCTC
AGTACAATCTGCTCTGATGCCGCATAGTTAAGCCAGCCCCGACACCCGCCAACACCCGCTGACGCGCCCT
GACGGGCTTGTCTGCTCCCGGCATCCGCTTACAGACAAGCTGTGACCGTCTCCGGGAGCTGCATGTGTCA
GAGGTTTTCACCGTCATCACCGAAACGCGCGAGACGAAAGGGCCTCGTGATACGCCTATTTTTATAGGTT
AATGTCATGATAATAATGGTTTCTTAGACGTCAGGTGGCACTTTTCGGGGAAATGTGCGCGGAACCCCTA
TTTGTTTATTTTTCTAAATACATTCAAATATGTATCCGCTCATGAGACAATAACCCTGATAAATGCTTCA
ATAATATTGAAAAAGGAAGAGTATGAGTATTCAACATTTCCGTGTCGCCCTTATTCCCTTTTTTGCGGCA
TTTTGCCTTCCTGTTTTTGCTCACCCAGAAACGCTGGTGAAAGTAAAAGATGCTGAAGATCAGTTGGGTG
CACGAGTGGGTTACATCGAACTGGATCTCAACAGCGGTAAGATCCTTGAGAGTTTTCGCCCCGAAGAACG
TTTTCCAATGATGAGCACTTTTAAAGTTCTGCTATGTGGCGCGGTATTATCCCGTATTGACGCCGGGCAA
GAGCAACTCGGTCGCCGCATACACTATTCTCAGAATGACTTGGTTGAGTACTCACCAGTCACAGAAAAGC
ATCTTACGGATGGCATGACAGTAAGAGAATTATGCAGTGCTGCCATAACCATGAGTGATAACACTGCGGC
CAACTTACTTCTGACAACGATCGGAGGACCGAAGGAGCTAACCGCTTTTTTGCACAACATGGGGGATCAT
GTAACTCGCCTTGATCGTTGGGAACCGGAGCTGAATGAAGCCATACCAAACGACGAGCGTGACACCACGA
TGCCTGTAGCAATGGCAACAACGTTGCGCAAACTATTAACTGGCGAACTACTTACTCTAGCTTCCCGGCA
ACAATTAATAGACTGGATGGAGGCGGATAAAGTTGCAGGACCACTTCTGCGCTCGGCCCTTCCGGCTGGC
TGGTTTATTGCTGATAAATCTGGAGCCGGTGAGCGTGGGTCTCGCGGTATCATTGCAGCACTGGGGCCAG
ATGGTAAGCCCTCCCGTATCGTAGTTATCTACACGACGGGGAGTCAGGCAACTATGGATGAACGAAATAG
ACAGATCGCTGAGATAGGTGCCTCACTGATTAAGCATTGGTAACTGTCAGACCAAGTTTACTCATATATA
CTTTAGATTGATTTAAAACTTCATTTTTAATTTAAAAGGATCTAGGTGAAGATCCTTTTTGATAATCTCA
TGACCAAAATCCCTTAACGTGAGTTTTCGTTCCACTGAGCGTCAGACCCCGTAGAAAAGATCAAAGGATC
TTCTTGAGATCCTTTTTTTCTGCGCGTAATCTGCTGCTTGCAAACAAAAAAACCACCGCTACCAGCGGTG
GTTTGTTTGCCGGATCAAGAGCTACCAACTCTTTTTCCGAAGGTAACTGGCTTCAGCAGAGCGCAGATAC
CAAATACTGTTCTTCTAGTGTAGCCGTAGTTAGGCCACCACTTCAAGAACTCTGTAGCACCGCCTACATA
CCTCGCTCTGCTAATCCTGTTACCAGTGGCTGCTGCCAGTGGCGATAAGTCGTGTCTTACCGGGTTGGAC
TCAAGACGATAGTTACCGGATAAGGCGCAGCGGTCGGGCTGAACGGGGGGTTCGTGCACACAGCCCAGCT
TGGAGCGAACGACCTACACCGAACTGAGATACCTACAGCGTGAGCTATGAGAAAGCGCCACGCTTCCCGA
AGGGAGAAAGGCGGACAGGTATCCGGTAAGCGGCAGGGTCGGAACAGGAGAGCGCACGAGGGAGCTTCCA
GGGGGAAACGCCTGGTATCTTTATAGTCCTGTCGGGTTTCGCCACCTCTGACTTGAGCGTCGATTTTTGT
GATGCTCGTCAGGGGGGCGGAGCCTATGGAAAAACGCCAGCAACGCGGCCTTTTTACGGTTCCTGGCCTT
TTGCTGGCCTTTTGCTCACATGTTCTTTCCTGCGTTATCCCCTGATTCTGTGGATAACCGTATTACCGCC
TTTGAGTGAGCTGATACCGCTCGCCGCAGCCGAACGACCGAGCGCAGCGAGTCAGTGAGCGAGGAAGCGG
AAGAGCGCCCAATACGCAAACCGCCTCTCCCCGCGCGTTGGCCGATTCATTAATGCAGCTGGCACGACAG
GTTTCCCGACTGGAAAGCGGGCAGTGAGCGCAACGCAATTAATGTGAGTTAGCTCACTCATTAGGCACCC
CAGGCTTTACACTTTATGCTTCCGGCTCGTATGTTGTGTGGAATTGTGAGCGGATAACAATTTCACACAG
GAAACAGCTATGACATGATTACGAATTAATTCGAGCTCGCCCGACATTGATTATTGACTAGTTATTAATA
GTAATCAATTACGGGGTCATTAGTTCATAGCCCATATATGGAGTTCCGCGTTACATAACTTACGGTAAAT
GGCCCGCCTGGCTGACCGCCCAACGACCCCCGCCCATTGACGTCAATAATGACGTATGTTCCCATAGTAA
CGCCAATAGGGACTTTCCATTGACGTCAATGGGTGGAGTATTTACGGTAAACTGCCCACTTGGCAGTACA
TCAAGTGTATCATATGCCAAGTACGCCCCCTATTGACGTCAATGACGGTAAATGGCCCGCCTGGCATTAT
GCCCAGTACATGACCTTATGGGACTTTCCTACTTGGCAGTACATCTACGTATTAGTCATCGCTATTACCA
TG
