>Addgene plasmid #154215 | SEC13 in pRK5 | depositor partial sequence | sequence record 306884 | SEC13 in pRK5 sequence 969 bps
ATGGTGTCAGTAATTAACACTGTGGATACCTCCCATGAGGACATGATTCACGACGCCCAGATGGACTACT
ATGGCACCCGCCTGGCAACCTGCTCATCAGACAGGTCCGTCAAAATCTTTGATGTGCGCAATGGAGGGCA
GATCCTTATCGCCGACCTCAGGGGTCATGAGGGTCCTGTGTGGCAAGTGGCCTGGGCTCACCCCATGTAC
GGCAACATCCTGGCATCGTGCTCCTATGACCGGAAAGTCATTATCTGGAGAGAGGAAAACGGCACCTGGG
AGAAGAGCCACGAGCATGCGGGACACGACTCCTCAGTGAACTCGGTGTGCTGGGCCCCCCATGACTACGG
CCTGATCCTGGCCTGTGGGAGCTCGGATGGGGCCATCTCCCTGCTGACTTACACCGGGGAAGGCCAATGG
GAAGTAAAGAAGATCAACAACGCTCACACCATTGGCTGCAATGCCGTCAGCTGGGCCCCTGCTGTTGTAC
CTGGAAGCCTCATAGACCACCCATCGGGGCAGAAACCCAATTACATCAAGAGGTTTGCATCAGGTGGCTG
TGACAACCTCATCAAGCTGTGGAAGGAGGAGGAGGACGGCCAGTGGAAGGAGGAGCAGAAGCTAGAAGCG
CACAGTGACTGGGTTCGAGATGTGGCCTGGGCCCCCTCCATCGGCCTGCCCACCAGCACCATCGCCAGCT
GCTCCCAGGATGGTCGTGTGTTCATTTGGACCTGTGATGATGCCTCAAGCAATACGTGGTCCCCTAAATT
GTTGCACAAGTTCAACGATGTGGTGTGGCATGTGAGCTGGTCCATCACAGCCAACATCCTGGCTGTCTCT
GGTGGAGACAATAAGGTGACCCTGTGGAAGGAGTCAGTTGATGGGCAGTGGGTGTGCATCAGTGATGTCA
ACAAGGGCCAGGGCTCCGTATCAGCATCAGTGACAGAGGGCCAGCAGAACGAGCAGTGA
